>Addgene plasmid #100952 | bRA66 | addgene full sequence | sequence record 193261 | Addgene NGS Result
TCGCGCGTTTCGGTGATGACGGTGAAAACCTCTGACACATGCAGCTCCCGGAGACGGTCACAGCTTGTCT
GTAAGCGGATGCCGGGAGCAGACAAGCCCGTCAGGGCGCGTCAGCGGGTGTTGGCGGGTGTCGGGGCTGG
CTTAACTATGCGGCATCAGAGCAGATTGTACTGAGAGTGCACCATACCACCTTTTCAATTCATCATTTTT
TTTTTATTCTTTTTTTTGATTTCGAATTCGAGCTCGTTTAAACTGGATGGCGGCGTTAGTATCGAATCGA
CAGCAGTATAGCGACCAGCATTCACATACGATTGACGCATGATATTACTTTCTGCGCACTTAACTTCGCA
TCTGGGCAGATGATGTCGAGGCGAAAAAAAATATAAATCACGCTAACATTTGATTAAAATAGAACAACTA
CAATATAAAAAAACTATACAAATGACAAGTTCTTGAAAACAAGAATCTTTTTATTGTCAGTACTGATTAT
TCCTTTGCCCTCGGACGAGTGCTGGGGCGTCGGTTTCCACTATCGGCGAGTACTTCTACACAGCCATCGG
TCCAGACGGCCGCGCTTCTGCGGGCGATTTGTGTACGCCCGACAGTCCCGGCTCCGGATCGGACGATTGC
GTCGCATCGACCCTGCGCCCAAGCTGCATCATCGAAATTGCCGTCAACCAAGCTCTGATAGAGTTGGTCA
AGACCAATGCGGAGCATATACGCCCGGAGCCGCGGCGATCCTGCAAGCTCCGGATGCCTCCGCTCGAAGT
AGCGCGTCTGCTGCTCCATACAAGCCAACCACGGCCTCCAGAAGAAGATGTTGGCGACCTCGTATTGGGA
ATCCCCGAACATCGCCTCGCTCCAGTCAATGACCGCTGTTATGCGGCCATTGTCCGTCAGGACATTGTTG
GAGCCGAAATCCGCGTGCACGAGGTGCCGGACTTCGGGGCAGTCCTCGGCCCAAAGCATCAGCTCATCGA
GAGCCTGCGCGACGGACGCACTGACGGTGTCGTCCATCACAGTTTGCCAGTGATACACATGGGGATCAGC
AATCGCGCATATGAAATCACGCCATGTAGTGTATTGACCGATTCCTTGCGGTCCGAATGGGCCGAACCCG
CTCGTCTGGCTAAGATCGGCCGCAGCGATCGCATCCATGGCCTCCGCGACCGGCTGCAGAACAGCGGGCA
GTTCGGTTTCAGGCAGGTCTTGCAACGTGACACCCTGTGCACGGCGGGAGATGCAATAGGTCAGGCTCTC
GCTGAATTCCCCAATGTCAAGCACTTCCGGAATCGGGAGCGCGGCCGATGCAAAGTGCCGATAAACATAA
CGATCTTTGTAGAAACCATCGGCGCAGCTATTTACCCGCAGGACATATCCACGCCCTCCTACATCGAAGC
TGAAAGCACGAGATTCTTCGCCCTCCGAGAGCTGCATCAGGTCGGAGACGCTGTCGAACTTTTCGATCAG
AAACTTCTCGACAGACGTCGCGGTGAGTTCAGGCTTTTTACCCATGGTTGTTTATGTTCGGATGTGATGT
GAGAACTGTATCCTAGCAAGATTTTAAAAGGAAGTATATGAAAGAAGAACCTCAGTGGCAAATCCTAACC
TTTTATATTTCTCTACAGGGGCGCGGCGTGGGGACAATTCAACGCGTCTGTGAGGGGAGCGTTTCCCTGC
TCGCAGGTCCGCAGCGAGGAGCCGTAATTTTTGCTTCGCGCCGTGCGGCCATCAAAATGTATGGATGCAA
ATGATTATACATGGGGATGTATGGGCTAAATGTACGGGCGACAGTCACATCATGCCCCTGAGCTGCGCAC
GTCAAGACTGTCAAGGAGGGTATTCTGGGCCTCCATGTCGCTGGCCGGGTGACCCGGCGGGGACGAGGCA
AGCTAAACAGATCTGTAAAGAGCCCCATTATCTTAGCCTAAAAAAACCTTCTCTTTGGAACTTTCAGTAA
TACGCTTAACTGCTCATTGCTATATTGAAGTACGGATTAGAAGCCGCCGAGCGGGTGACAGCCCTCCGAA
GGAAGACTCTCCTCCGTGCGTCCTCGTCTTCACCGGTCGCGTTCCTGAAACGCAGATGTGCCTCGCGCCG
CACTGCTCCGAACAATAAAGATTCTACAATACTAGCTTTTATGGTTATGAAGAGGAAAAATTGGCAGTAA
CCTGGCCCCACAAACCTTCAAATGAACGAATCAAATTAACAACCATAGGATGATAATGCGATTAGTTTTT
TAGCCTTATTTCTGGGGTAATTAATCAGCGAAGCGATGATTTTTGATCTATTAACAGATATATAAATGCA
AAAACTGCATAACCACTTTAACTAATACTTTCAACATTTTCGGTTTGTATTACTTCTTATTCAAATGTAA
TAAAAGTATCAACAAAAAATTGTTAATATACCTCTATACTTTAACGTCAAGGAGAAAAAACCCGGATCTC
AAAATGGATAAAAAGTATAGTATTGGTTTAGATATTGGTACTAACTCTGTGGGTTGGGCAGTTATCACTG
ACGAATATAAAGTTCCATCAAAGAAATTTAAGGTGTTAGGTAACACTGACAGACACTCAATAAAAAAGAA
TCTTATCGGTGCTCTTTTGTTCGACTCCGGTGAAACTGCCGAGGCTACACGTTTAAAAAGAACAGCAAGA
AGAAGATATACCCGTAGAAAAAATAGAATATGTTATTTACAAGAAATCTTTTCTAATGAAATGGCTAAAG
TTGATGATTCCTTTTTCCATAGATTGGAAGAGTCATTTTTGGTTGAAGAAGACAAAAAGCATGAGAGACA
TCCAATCTTTGGGAATATAGTTGATGAAGTGGCTTACCATGAAAAATATCCTACCATTTATCATTTAAGA
AAGAAATTGGTAGATTCAACTGATAAAGCTGACCTTAGATTAATCTATTTAGCACTTGCCCATATGATTA
AATTTAGAGGTCATTTTTTGATTGAAGGTGATTTGAACCCAGATAATTCTGACGTGGATAAATTATTTAT
TCAATTAGTCCAAACCTACAACCAATTATTTGAGGAAAATCCAATTAATGCTAGTGGTGTCGATGCCAAA
GCTATATTATCAGCCAGATTATCAAAATCTAGACGTTTGGAAAATTTGATTGCCCAATTGCCAGGAGAAA
AAAAGAATGGATTATTTGGAAACTTGATCGCATTATCATTGGGTTTGACACCAAATTTTAAATCTAATTT
TGATTTAGCTGAAGATGCTAAATTACAATTATCAAAAGACACCTATGACGACGATTTGGACAATTTACTT
GCTCAAATTGGTGATCAATATGCAGATTTGTTCTTAGCTGCTAAAAACTTATCTGATGCTATTTTGTTGT
CTGATATTTTGAGAGTGAACACAGAAATAACCAAAGCTCCATTATCAGCATCTATGATCAAACGTTATGA
TGAACACCATCAGGATTTGACTTTATTGAAAGCTTTGGTGAGACAACAATTGCCAGAGAAGTATAAAGAA
ATCTTTTTCGATCAATCTAAAAACGGGTATGCAGGTTATATTGATGGGGGTGCCTCCCAAGAGGAATTTT
ACAAATTTATAAAACCTATTTTAGAAAAGATGGATGGGACTGAGGAACTTTTGGTCAAATTGAACAGAGA
AGATTTGTTACGTAAACAGAGAACTTTTGATAATGGTAGTATACCTCACCAAATTCATTTGGGTGAGTTG
CATGCAATTTTAAGAAGACAAGAAGATTTTTATCCATTTTTAAAAGATAATAGAGAAAAAATCGAGAAAA
TTTTAACCTTTAGAATTCCATACTATGTTGGGCCTTTGGCTAGAGGTAATTCAAGATTTGCCTGGATGAC
ACGTAAATCAGAAGAAACTATTACCCCTTGGAATTTTGAAGAGGTTGTTGATAAAGGAGCATCAGCACAG
AGTTTTATTGAAAGAATGACCAATTTCGATAAAAACTTACCAAATGAAAAAGTTTTACCAAAACATTCCT
TGTTATACGAATATTTTACTGTTTACAATGAACTTACAAAGGTTAAATATGTTACTGAAGGTATGCGTAA
GCCAGCCTTTTTATCTGGAGAACAGAAAAAGGCAATAGTTGATTTATTGTTTAAAACAAATAGAAAAGTT
ACTGTTAAACAATTAAAAGAAGATTACTTTAAGAAAATTGAATGTTTTGATTCAGTTGAAATCAGTGGTG
TTGAAGACAGATTTAATGCTAGTTTAGGAACTTACCATGATTTACTTAAAATTATCAAAGATAAAGATTT
CTTGGATAACGAAGAAAATGAAGACATTTTAGAAGACATTGTTTTAACCTTAACTTTATTCGAAGATAGA
GAGATGATTGAAGAACGTTTGAAGACTTATGCACATTTGTTTGACGATAAAGTGATGAAACAGTTGAAAA
GAAGACGTTATACTGGATGGGGTAGATTGTCTCGTAAATTGATCAATGGAATTAGAGATAAACAAAGTGG
TAAAACTATCTTGGACTTTTTGAAATCTGACGGATTTGCTAATAGAAATTTCATGCAATTGATCCACGAC
GATAGTTTGACATTTAAAGAAGACATCCAAAAGGCCCAAGTGAGTGGGCAAGGTGATTCATTACATGAAC
ATATTGCAAATTTAGCCGGATCTCCTGCTATTAAGAAAGGGATATTACAAACTGTTAAAGTTGTGGATGA
ATTAGTGAAAGTAATGGGAAGACATAAACCTGAAAACATTGTCATTGAGATGGCAAGAGAAAATCAAACT
ACACAAAAAGGACAGAAAAATAGTAGAGAACGTATGAAAAGAATAGAAGAGGGTATTAAAGAATTGGGTA
GTCAAATATTGAAAGAACACCCAGTGGAAAATACCCAGTTGCAAAATGAAAAATTATATCTTTACTACCT
TCAAAATGGACGTGATATGTATGTTGATCAGGAATTAGATATAAATAGACTTTCAGATTATGATGTAGAT
CATATAGTTCCACAATCTTTCTTGAAAGATGATTCCATAGACAATAAAGTATTAACTAGAAGTGATAAAA
ATAGAGGTAAAAGTGATAATGTCCCAAGTGAGGAAGTCGTCAAAAAGATGAAAAATTACTGGCGTCAACT
TTTGAATGCTAAATTAATTACTCAAAGAAAATTTGATAATTTGACTAAAGCAGAAAGAGGTGGGCTTTCT
GAATTAGATAAAGCCGGGTTCATTAAAAGACAATTGGTCGAAACTAGACAAATTACTAAACATGTTGCCC
AAATTTTAGATTCCCGTATGAACACTAAGTATGACGAAAATGATAAGTTAATACGTGAGGTTAAAGTCAT
TACTTTAAAATCAAAACTTGTCTCTGATTTCAGAAAGGATTTCCAATTCTATAAAGTTAGAGAAATTAAT
AATTATCATCATGCTCATGATGCATATTTGAATGCTGTAGTTGGAACTGCTTTAATCAAGAAATACCCTA
AATTAGAATCTGAATTTGTATATGGTGATTACAAAGTCTATGATGTTAGAAAGATGATTGCTAAATCAGA
ACAAGAAATTGGTAAAGCTACAGCTAAATACTTCTTTTACTCTAACATTATGAATTTCTTTAAAACAGAA
ATTACTTTGGCAAACGGTGAAATTAGAAAAAGACCTCTTATTGAAACAAATGGTGAGACTGGAGAGATAG
TTTGGGACAAAGGGCGTGATTTCGCTACTGTTAGAAAAGTTTTATCAATGCCACAAGTTAACATTGTAAA
GAAAACAGAGGTTCAAACTGGTGGTTTCTCAAAAGAAAGTATTTTGCCTAAAAGAAATAGTGATAAATTG
ATTGCCAGAAAAAAGGATTGGGATCCAAAGAAATATGGTGGTTTCGACTCACCAACCGTAGCCTATTCTG
TTTTGGTTGTGGCAAAGGTTGAAAAGGGTAAAAGTAAAAAGCTTAAATCAGTAAAAGAACTTTTGGGTAT
TACAATAATGGAAAGAAGTTCCTTTGAAAAGAACCCTATTGATTTTTTGGAAGCTAAAGGTTATAAGGAA
GTAAAGAAGGACTTAATAATCAAATTGCCTAAATATTCTTTATTTGAATTAGAAAATGGGAGAAAAAGAA
TGTTGGCTTCTGCTGGAGAATTGCAAAAGGGTAATGAATTAGCATTGCCTTCCAAATATGTTAACTTCTT
GTATTTAGCTTCACACTATGAAAAGTTGAAAGGGTCACCAGAAGATAACGAGCAAAAACAATTATTTGTT
GAACAACACAAACACTACTTAGATGAGATTATAGAACAAATTAGTGAATTCAGTAAAAGAGTGATATTAG
CTGATGCAAATTTAGATAAAGTTTTGTCAGCCTATAACAAACATAGAGATAAGCCAATTAGAGAACAAGC
AGAAAACATTATTCACTTATTTACCCTTACCAATTTAGGAGCACCTGCTGCTTTCAAGTATTTTGATACA
ACAATTGATCGTAAAAGATATACCTCAACAAAAGAAGTCTTAGACGCCACCTTAATTCATCAATCAATCA
CTGGATTGTATGAGACAAGAATTGATTTGTCTCAATTGGGTGGTGATGAAGGGGCTGATCCTAAGAAGAA
AAGAAAAGTTGATCCAAAGAAAAAGCGTAAGGTGGATCCTAAGAAAAAGAGAAAGGTTGACTACAAAGAC
CATGACGGTGATTATAAAGATCATGACATCGACTACAAGGATGACGATGACAAGTGATAATCTCTTCTCG
AGTCATGTAATTAGTTATGTCACGCTTACATTCACGCCCTCCCCCCACATCCGCTCTAACCGAAAAGGAA
GGAGTTAGACAACCTGAAGTCTAGGTCCCTATTTATTTTTTTATAGTTATGTTAGTATTAAGAACGTTAT
TTATATTTCAAATTTTTCTTTTTTTTCTGTACAGACGCGTGTACGCATGTAACATTATACTGAAAACCTT
GCTTGAGAAGGTTTTGGGACGCTCGAAGGCTTTAATTTGCGGCCGGTACTGCGGTGTGAAATACCGCACA
GATGCGTAAGGAGAAAATACCGCATCAGGAAATTGTAAGCGTTAATATTTTGTTAAAATTCGCGTTAAAT
TTTTGTTAAATCAGCTCATTTTTTAACCAATAGGCCGAAATCGGCAAAATCCCTTATAAATCAAAAGAAT
AGACCGAGATAGGGT
[37 nt withheld, positions 7156-7192]
AAAGAACGTGGACTCCAACGTCAAAGG
[49 nt withheld, positions 7220-7268]
T
[91 nt withheld, positions 7270-7360]
G
[124 nt withheld, positions 7362-7485]
CCATTCGCCATTCAGGCTGCGCAACTGTTGGGAAGGGCGATCGGTGCGGGCCTCTTCGCTATTACGCCAG
CTGGCGAAAGGGGGATGTGCTGCAAGGCGATTAAGTTGGGTAACGCCAGGGTTTTCCCAGTCACGACGTT
GTAAAACGACGGCCAGTGAATTGTAATACGACTCACTATAGGGCGAATTGGAGCTCCACCGCGGTGGCGG
CCGCTCTAGAACTAGTGGATCCCCCGGGCTGCAGGAATTCGATATCAAGCTTTCTTTGAAAAGATAATGT
ATGATTATGCTTTCACTCATATTTATACAGAAACTTGATGTTTTCTTTCGAGTATATACAAGGTGATTAC
ATGTACGTTTGAAGTACAACTCTAGATTTTGTAGTGCCCTCTTGGGCTAGCGGTAAAGGTGCGCATTTTT
TCACACCCTACAATGTTCTGTTCAAAAGATTTTGGTCAAACGCTGTAGAAGTGAAAGTTGGTGCGCATGT
TTCGGCGTTCGAAACTTCTCCGCAGTGAAAGATAAATGATCCTAGATGCGAGATATCCTCATGCCTAGGT
TTTAGAGCTAGAAATAGCAAGTTAAAATAAGGCTAGTCCGTTATCAACTTGAAAAAGTGGCACCGAGTCG
GTGGTGCTTTTTTTGTTTTTTATGTCTACCGTCGACCTCGAGGGGGGGCCCGGTACCCAGCTTTTGTTCC
CTTTAGTGAGGGTTAATTTCGAGCTTGGCGTAATCATGGTCATAGCTGTTTCCTGTGTGAAATTGTTATC
CGCTCACAATTCCACACAACATACGAGCCGGAAGCATAAAGTGTAAAGCCTGGGGTGCCTAATGAGTGAG
CTAACTCACATTAATTGCGTTGCGCTCACTGCCCGCTTTCCAGTCGGGAAACCTGTCGTGCCAGCTGCAT
TAATGAATCGGCCAACGCGCGGGGAGAGGCGGTTTGCGTATTGGGCGCTCTTCCGCTTCCTCGCTCACTG
ACTCGCTGCGCTCGGTCGTTCGGCTGCGGCGAGCGGTATCAGCTCACTCAAAGGCGGTAATACGGTTATC
CACAGAATCAGGGGATAACGCAGGAAAGAACATGTGAGCAAAAGGCCAGCAAAAGGCCAGGAACCGTAAA
AAGGCCGCGTTGCTGGCGTTTTTCCATAGGCTCCGCCCCCCTGACGAGCATCACAAAAATCGACGCTCAA
GTCAGAGGTGGCGAAACCCGACAGGACTATAAAGATACCAGGCGTTTCCCCCTGGAAGCTCCCTCGTGCG
CTCTCCTGTTCCGACCCTGCCGCTTACCGGATACCTGTCCGCCTTTCTCCCTTCGGGAAGCGTGGCGCTT
TCTCATAGCTCACGCTGTAGGTATCTCAGTTCGGTGTAGGTCGTTCGCTCCAAGCTGGGCTGTGTGCACG
AACCCCCCGTTCAGCCCGACCGCTGCGCCTTATCCGGTAACTATCGTCTTGAGTCCAACCCGGTAAGACA
CGACTTATCGCCACTGGCAGCAGCCACTGGTAACAGGATTAGCAGAGCGAGGTATGTAGGCGGTGCTACA
GAGTTCTTGAAGTGGTGGCCTAACTACGGCTACACTAGAAGAACAGTATTTGGTATCTGCGCTCTGCTGA
AGCCAGTTACCTTCGGAAAAAGAGTTGGTAGCTCTTGATCCGGCAAACAAACCACCGCTGGTAGCGGTGG
TTTTTTTGTTTGCAAGCAGCAGATTACGCGCAGAAAAAAAGGATCTCAAGAAGATCCTTTGATCTTTTCT
ACGGGGTCTGACGCTCAGTGGAACGAAAACTCACGTTAAGGGATTTTGGTCATGAGATTATCAAAAAGGA
TCTTCACCTAGATCCTTTTAAATTAAAAATGAAGTTTTAAATCAATCTAAAGTATATATGAGTAAACTTG
GTCTGACAGTTACCAATGCTTAATCAGTGAGGCACCTATCTCAGCGATCTGTCTATTTCGTTCATCCATA
GTTGCCTGACTCCCCGTCGTGTAGATAACTACGATACGGGAGGGCTTACCATCTGGCCCCAGTGCTGCAA
TGATACCGCGAGACCCACGCTCACCGGCTCCAGATTTATCAGCAATAAACCAGCCAGCCGGAAGGGCCGA
GCGCAGAAGTGGTCCTGCAACTTTATCCGCCTCCATCCAGTCTATTAATTGTTGCCGGGAAGCTAGAGTA
AGTAGTTCGCCAGTTAATAGTTTGCGCAACGTTGTTGCCATTGCTACAGGCATCGTGGTGTCACGCTCGT
CGTTTGGTATGGCTTCATTCAGCTCCGGTTCCCAACGATCAAGGCGAGTTACATGATCCCCCATGTTGTG
CAAAAAAGCGGTTAGCTCCTTCGGTCCTCCGATCGTTGTCAGAAGTAAGTTGGCCGCAGTGTTATCACTC
ATGGTTATGGCAGCACTGCATAATTCTCTTACTGTCATGCCATCCGTAAGATGCTTTTCTGTGACTGGTG
AGTACTCAACCAAGTCATTCTGAGAATAGTGTATGCGGCGACCGAGTTGCTCTTGCCCGGCGTCAATACG
GGATAATACCGCGCCACATAGCAGAACTTTAAAAGTGCTCATCATTGGAAAACGTTCTTCGGGGCGAAAA
CTCTCAAGGATCTTACCGCTGTTGAGATCCAGTTCGATGTAACCCACTCGTGCACCCAACTGATCTTCAG
CATCTTTTACTTTCACCAGCGTTTCTGGGTGAGCAAAAACAGGAAGGCAAAATGCCGCAAAAAAGGGAAT
AAGGGCGACACGGAAATGTTGAATACTCATACTCTTCCTTTTTCAATATTATTGAAGCATTTATCAGGGT
TATTGTCTCATGAGCGGATACATATTTGAATGTATTTAGAAAAATAAACAAATAGGGGTTCCGCGCACAT
TTCCCCGAAAAGTGCCACCTGGGTCCTTTTCATCACGTGCTATAAAAATAATTATAATTTAAATTTTTTA
ATATAAATATATAAATTAAAAATAGAAAGTAAAAAAAGAAATTAAAGAAAAAATAGTTTTTGTTTTCCGA
AGATGTAAAAGACTCTAGGGGGATCGCCAACAAATACTACCTTTTATCTTGCTCTTCCTGCTCTCAGGTA
TTAATGCCGAATTGTTTCATCTTGTCTGTGTAGAAGACCACACACGAAAATCCTGTGATTTTACATTTTA
CTTATCGTTAATCGAATGTATATCTATTTAATCTGCTTTTCTTGTCTAATAAATATATATGTAAAGTACG
CTTTTTGTTGAAATTTTTTAAACCTTTGTTTATTTTTTTTTCTTCATTCCGTAACTCTTCTACCTTCTTT
ATTTACTTTCTAAAATCCAAATACAAAACATAAAAATAAATAAACACAGAGTAAATTCCCAAATTATTCC
ATCATTAAAAGATACGAGGCGCGTGTAAGTTACAGGCAAGCGATCCGTCTAAGAAACCATTATTATCATG
ACATTAACCTATAAAAATAGGCGTATCACGAGGCCCTTTCGTC
Features (pLannotate 1.2.2; 27 found; start..end, strand, type, name):
    137..186     +  misc_feature   bom (fragment): basis of mobility region from pBR322
    194..234     +  promoter       URA3 promoter (fragment): S. cerevisiae URA3
    284..481     -  terminator     TEF terminator: Ashbya gossypii TEF terminator
    284..1859    -  gene           hphMX6: yeast selectable marker conferring hygromycin resistance
   1993..2434    +  promoter       GAL1 promoter: S. cerevisiae GAL1; inducible promoter, regulated by Gal4
   2454..6557    +  CDS            cas9: CAS9_STRP1 - Also known as csn1 From Streptococcus pyogenes serotype M1.
   6639..6704    +  CDS            3xFLAG: three tandem FLAG® epitope tags, followed by an enterokinase cleavage site
   6723..6970    +  terminator     CYC1 terminator: S. cerevisiae CYC1; transcription terminator for CYC1
   6980..7029    +  misc_feature   bom (fragment): basis of mobility region from pBR322
   7057..7485    -  rep_origin     f1 ori (sequence partly withheld): f1 bacteriophage origin of replication; arrow indicates direction of (+) strand synthesis
   7489..7646    -  CDS            lacZα (fragment): LacZα fragment of β-galactosidase; lacZ fragment
   7649..7667    +  promoter       T7 promoter: promoter for bacteriophage T7 RNA polymerase
   7676..7747    +  misc_feature   MCS (fragment): pBluescript multiple cloning site
   7748..8016    +  promoter       SNR52 promoter: promoter for the S. cerevisiae small nucleolar RNA gene SNR52
   8044..8118    +  misc_RNA       gRNA scaffold: guide RNA scaffold for the Streptococcus pyogenes CRISPR/Cas9 system
   8123..8142    +  terminator     SUP4 terminator: transcription terminator for the S. cerevisiae SUP4 tRNA gene
   8142..8172    +  misc_feature   MCS (fragment): pBluescript multiple cloning site
   8185..8203    -  promoter       T3 promoter: promoter for bacteriophage T3 RNA polymerase
   8246..8268    -  protein_bind   lac operator (fragment): The lac repressor binds to the lac operator to inhibit transcription in E. coli. This inhibition can be relieved by adding lactose or isopropyl-β-D-thiogalactopyranoside (IPTG). lac repressor encoded by lacI
   8272..8302    -  promoter       lac promoter: promoter for the E. coli lac operon
   8317..8338    -  protein_bind   CAP binding site: CAP binding activates transcription in the presence of cAMP. E. coli catabolite activator protein
   8351..8443    -  CDS            lacI (fragment): lac repressor; lacI; The lac repressor binds to the lac operator to inhibit transcription in E. coli. This inhibition can be relieved by adding lactose or isopropyl-β-D-thiogalactopyranoside (IPTG).
   8626..9214    -  rep_origin     ori: high-copy-number ColE1/pMB1/pBR322/pUC origin of replication
   9385..10245   -  CDS            AmpR: β-lactamase; bla; confers resistance to ampicillin, carbenicillin, and related antibiotics
  10246..10350   -  promoter       AmpR promoter: bla
  10387..10890   +  misc_feature   CEN/ARS: S. cerevisiae CEN6 centromere fused to an autonomously replicating sequence
  10958..35      +  CDS            rop (fragment) (across the origin): Rop protein, which maintains plasmids at low copy number; rop
