[The description below was written by a language model from this plasmid's Addgene catalogue record and pLannotate feature annotations shown in this document.]
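Description:
bRA66 is a yeast CRISPR/Cas9 expression vector built on the pRS316 shuttle backbone and supplied as an empty backbone, with no guide sequence installed. In E. coli it is maintained at high copy through the ColE1/pUC-type origin and selected with ampicillin via the β-lactamase gene; an f1 origin and remnants of the pBluescript-style lacZα/MCS region, flanked by T7 and T3 promoters, are also present. In Saccharomyces cerevisiae the CEN6/ARS element gives stable, low-copy centromeric maintenance. Only a short fragment of the URA3 promoter is annotated, and the yeast marker is instead the hphMX6 cassette conferring hygromycin resistance. This suggests that the original URA3 marker of pRS316 was replaced, although the record does not say so explicitly.

The payload has two expression units. Streptococcus pyogenes Cas9, with a 3xFLAG epitope annotated downstream of the coding sequence, is placed under the galactose-inducible, Gal4-regulated GAL1 promoter and terminated by the CYC1 terminator, so nuclease expression can be switched on by changing the carbon source. Separately, an SNR52 promoter, a standard choice for expressing small RNAs in yeast, drives the S. pyogenes gRNA scaffold, followed by the SUP4 terminator. According to the catalogue entry, a targeting sequence is cloned into BplI sites, presumably in the short gap between the SNR52 promoter and the scaffold. Once a guide is inserted, a single plasmid provides inducible, site-specific double-strand break formation in yeast. This fits the associated work on Rad51-mediated break repair and mismatch correction between divergent substrates.
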