Addgene plasmid #100952: bRA66
Purpose: (Empty Backbone) GAL1 driven Cas9. gRNA can be cloned into BplI sites.
Depositing lab: James Haber. Depositing organization: Brandeis University. Publication: Rad51-mediated double-strand break repair and mismatch correction of divergent substrates. Anand R, Beach A, Li K, Haber J. Nature. 2017 Apr 20;544(7650):377-380. doi: 10.1038/nature22046. Epub 2017 Apr 12. PubMed 28405019.
Backbone
  Vector backbone: pRS316
  Backbone manufacturer: NA
  Vector type: Yeast Expression, CRISPR, Synthetic Biology
  Selectable markers: Hygromycin
Growth in bacteria
  Bacterial resistance: Ampicillin, 100 μg/mL
  Growth temperature: 37°C
  Growth strain: DH5alpha
  Copy number: High Copy
Gene/Insert
  Gene/Insert name: None
Terms and licenses: Academic/Nonprofit Terms; Industry Terms: Not Available to Industry
How to cite: bRA66 was a gift from James Haber (Addgene plasmid # 100952 ; http://n2t.net/addgene:100952 ; RRID:Addgene_100952)
